>Addgene plasmid #133508 | pAV0756 | addgene full sequence | sequence record 263648 | Addgene NGS Result
TCGCGCGTTTCGGTGATGACGGTGAAAACCTCTGACACATGCAGCTCCCGGAGACGGTCACAGCTTGTCT
GTAAGCGGATGCCGGGAGCAGACAAGCCCGTCAGGGCGCGTCAGCGGGTGTTGGCGGGTGTCGGGGCTGG
CTTAACTATGCGGCATCAGAGCAGATTGTACTGAGAGTGCACCATAACCGGGATGGAACGATTGAATACT
GTGCTACTCTTTATGTAATATAACGAATTCAACTGTTCAACGTATGTGACTGCTCTCTGCTTCTCGGTAT
ATATTTACTTGAAGGAATTAATTTTTCTTTGCCAATGGTCTCTTTTACCAATTGCAGTCTGGCTTAAAGC
AATGAGGTTGTAATTAAATGGCTTGAGACCTAGAACAAACACCTTTTACAATCCTTGTTTACTGGTTTTG
ATAGTAAATTCGGTTCGCTTGTGGTGTACATTATATTTTTTAGGCTAGTCGTGATTTTTTGATAATATCA
ATATTCTTAGATTTGAGACATTCATGCTTTTTAATTTGATCAATCGTTTGTATCTTCATTAATTAGTAGG
TGGTTTGATAGAACATTTAGTTGCTTGTTTGACTACAAATATCTGCAGAATGGATTCGGTTAATAAAAAA
AATGTTTGAGGAATTAATTTTCGCTTTGGAGTGGAGGCCTCAATTCGATGTTGCAGATTTTACAAGTTTT
TAAAATGTATTTCATTATTACTTTTTATATGCCTAATAAAAAAGCCATAGTTTAATCTATAGATAACTTT
TTTTCCAGTGCACTAACGGACGTTACATTCCCATACAAAACTGCGTAGTTAAAGCTAAGGAAAAGTTAAT
ATCATGTTAATTAAATACGCTATTTACAATAAGACATTGAACTCATTTATATCGTTGAATATGAATAACC
AATTTCAGCGAATTTTTAACAAACATCGTTCACCTCGTTTAAGGATATCTTGTGTATGGGGTGTTGACTT
GCTTTATCGAATAATTACCGTACCTGTAATTGGCTTGCTGGATATAGCGGTAGTCTAATATCTAGCAAAA
ATCTTTTGGGTGAAAAGGCTTGCAATTTCACGACACCGAACTATTTGTCATTTTTTAATAAGGAAGTTTT
CCATAAATTCCTGTAATTCTCGGTTGATCTAATTGAAAAGAGTAGTTTTGCATCACGATGAGGAGGGCTT
TTGTAGAAAGAAATACGAACGAAACGAAAATCAGCGTTGCCATCGCTTTGGACAAAGCTCCCTTACCTGA
AGAGTCGAATTTTATTGATGAACTTATAACTTCCAAGCATGCAAACCAAAAGGGAGAACAAGTAATCCAA
GTAGACACGGGAATTGGATTCTTGGATCACATGTATCATGCACTGGCTAAACATGCAGGCTGGAGCTTAC
GACTTTACTCAAGAGGTGATTTAATCATCGATGATCATCACACTGCAGAAGATACTGCTATTGCACTTGG
TATTGCATTCAAGCAGGCTATGGGTAACTTTGCCGGCGTTAAAAGATTTGGACATGCTTATTGTCCACTT
GACGAAGCTCTTTCTAGAAGCGTAGTTGACTTGTCGGGACGGCCCTATGCTGTTATCGATTTGGGATTAA
AGCGTGAAAAGGTTGGGGAATTGTCCTGTGAAATGATCCCTCACTTACTATATTCCTTTTCGGTAGCAGC
TGGAATTACTTTGCATGTTACCTGCTTATATGGTAGTAATGACCATCATCGTGCTGAAAGCGCTTTTAAA
TCTCTGGCTGTTGCCATGCGCGCGGCTACTAGTCTTACTGGAAGTTCTGAAGTCCCAAGCACGAAGGGAG
TGTTGTAAAGATGAATTGGATTATGTCAGGAAAAGAACGACAATTTTGCATCCAAATTGTCTAAATTTTA
GAGTTGCTTGAAAACAATAGAACCTTACTTGCTTTATAATTACGTTAATTAGAAGCGTTATCTCGTGAAG
GAATATAGTACGTAGCCGTATAAATTGAATTGAATGTTCAGCTTATAGAATAGAGACACTTTGCTGTTCA
ATGCGTCGTCACTTACCATACTCACTTTATTATACGACTTTAAGTATAAACTCCGCGGTTATGGTAAAAT
TAATGATGCACAAACGTCCGATTCCATATGGGTACACTACAATTAAATACTTTTAAGTAACGCTGATTTC
TTATTTTTTATCCTTGGTGTATTTATTGTTTATACCGCTAGGGCGGTGTGAAATACCGCACAGATGCGTA
AGGAGAAAATACCGCATCAGGAAATTGTAAGCGTTAATATTTTGTTAAAATTCGCGTTAAATTTTTGTTA
AATCAGCTCATTTTTTAACCAATAGGCCGAAATCGGCAAAATCCCTTATAAATCAAAAGAATAGACCGAG
ATAGGGT
[37 nt withheld, positions 2388-2424]
AAAGAACGTGGACTCCAACGTCAAAGG
[49 nt withheld, positions 2452-2500]
T
[91 nt withheld, positions 2502-2592]
G
[124 nt withheld, positions 2594-2717]
CCATTCGCCATTCAGGCTGCGCAACTGTTGGGAAGGGCGATCGGTGCGGGCCTCTTCGCTATTACGCCAG
CTGGCGAAAGGGGGATGTGCTGCAAGGCGATTAAGTTGGGTAACGCCAGGGTTTTCCCAGTCACGACGTT
GTAAAACGACGGCCAGTGAGCGCGCGTAATACGACTCACTATAGGGCGAATTGGGTACCGGGCCCCCCCT
CGAGGATCTACGATAATGAGACGGTGTTTGGGTTGTTTTTACTGAATTTTTCTTTTATTTTATGACATCT
TAATTTTTATGTTAATGATTATTCTTATACTTTTATCTATCTTTGATTAAAACTAATATTCATTCTTTTG
ATCACTAATTATTTTTATAGTATACGATTCAACCCAACTATAATACATTGTATCAAGAGAAATTTTTAAT
TAGATGTAATTTAATAGCCATTTGATAAAAAAAAATTACCTTTTTTTTTGCTAGTGTTAAATTATTGATC
ATAACAATGTCGAATGAATACTAATAAAATAGGGACACGCGAGTTGCAAATACTTGAAATACCTTTGAAG
ATTTGTCTGTGAATTTTGATAAGATTTTTATGACCATCTCTTTTATATTCGATATCGTGAACTTTCATTT
TCTTTTGTTTTTTGCTTTTCAAGTTAAATAACGCGGAAATTATATTTCCTTATATGTTTATAAGAGCTTT
TAAAGGATTTGCTATATCGCTTACAGTACTACAACCGGTTGCTCAATGTTATCCGTTTCCGCGGTCTTCT
TCCGTGCGCATTCTGCCGTGAAGTGCTAACGCTGTGTGTGGCTTTATCAAAAAAGTGGCTCAAATATAGC
AATTTCATACATATTTAAACACCCATTATACTTAAATGTATATTTTAAAATATATAAGAGATTTTCACTG
TATAACTGTGTATCTTATCTATATGTAATCAACGGCTTCATACCACCTCAGCCAGCCGTGTTATAACTTA
CCGTTTACCAACTACATTTTTTGTAACGAACCAAAAAACCCTCAAAAGACAAGACCATGGGAGGTCCCGG
GACTAGTGCAAGTATTACCAATACTGGAAACGAAACCATGAACCTTCCACAGATGCGGTCGATTTGGCTG
GATGAAGATGAAGAAGCTGAAAAACTCTACGGTCTGCAGGCCCAGCAATTCATGGGATCTGATGATGAAG
AAAACCTAGGCATTACTTTCATCAACAGCGATAAACCTGTGCTGAGTAACAAGAAAAACATTGAGTTGCC
TCCACTTTCACCAAATTCACATCCGTCTTGCCACCACAGGAGAAGTAATTCTAACTCTGCAAAGTCTAAA
GAATCATCGTCATCATCGTCCAGCGCCAACAAGACAAATCACAAAAAGGTTTTCCTTAAGCTTAATTTGT
TGAAGAAAAAGTTGCTTGGTGCCCAACCGGACATAAGAGGTAAAGGTATCTCCACACCATTTGATTTTCA
ACATATTTCACATGCTGACACTAGAAATGGATTCCAAGATGAGCAATTGCAGGAACCTTCATCGCTGTCC
ACAGAGATTAAGGACGACTATACCTCCTCCTCAAGCAAGCGGGATTCGAAATTAATTAATATGGTTTCAA
AAGGCGAGGAAGACAATATGGCCATTATAAAGGAATTCATGCGATTTAAGGTCCATATGGAGGGTTCAGT
CAATGGCCACGAATTCGAAATTGAGGGAGAAGGCGAGGGCCGTCCATATGAGGGCACCCAAACTGCAAAG
TTGAAAGTCACTAAGGGAGGCCCCTTACCATTTGCCTGGGACATCTTATCACCCCAATTCATGTATGGCT
CTAAGGCATATGTCAAGCATCCCGCTGACATACCCGATTACTTGAAATTATCATTCCCCGAAGGCTTCAA
ATGGGAGCGTGTAATGAATTTCGAAGACGGCGGCGTTGTAACCGTCACTCAAGACTCAAGTTTGCAAGAC
GGTGAATTCATATATAAGGTCAAATTGCGTGGAACCAACTTTCCCTCTGACGGACCCGTCATGCAAAAGA
AAACTATGGGATGGGAGGCCAGTTCTGAAAGAATGTACCCCGAAGACGGCGCTCTTAAAGGCGAGATCAA
ACAGCGTCTTAAATTGAAGGATGGCGGTCACTATGACGCAGAAGTCAAGACCACTTATAAGGCAAAAAAG
CCCGTCCAATTACCAGGCGCCTACAATGTTAACATAAAATTGGACATCACTTCACATAACGAAGACTATA
CCATCGTTGAGCAATACGAAAGAGCCGAGGGCCGTCATTCAACCGGCGGTATGGACGAACTTTACAAAAG
TGGAGCATCAGGCGCCTCCGGTTCTGGAGTAAGTAAAGGTGAAGAGGACAACATGGCAATAATCAAAGAA
TTTATGCGTTTCAAGGTACACATGGAAGGAAGTGTTAATGGACATGAGTTCGAGATAGAAGGCGAAGGTG
AAGGAAGACCCTACGAGGGTACACAGACAGCCAAATTAAAAGTAACAAAAGGCGGTCCACTTCCCTTCGC
TTGGGACATACTTAGTCCTCAGTTTATGTATGGATCAAAAGCCTACGTTAAGCACCCAGCAGATATCCCT
GATTATCTTAAGCTTAGTTTCCCTGAGGGATTTAAATGGGAAAGAGTCATGAACTTCGAGGATGGTGGAG
TAGTCACTGTAACACAAGATAGTTCTCTTCAGGACGGAGAGTTTATCTATAAAGTTAAGCTTAGAGGCAC
TAACTTCCCATCAGATGGCCCTGTAATGCAAAAAAAGACAATGGGCTGGGAGGCTTCATCAGAGCGAATG
TATCCTGAAGATGGAGCATTGAAGGGTGAGATAAAGCAAAGATTGAAATTAAAAGACGGAGGACACTACG
ATGCCGAAGTTAAAACAACATACAAGGCCAAGAAACCTGTACAACTTCCCGGTGCATATAACGTAAACAT
CAAGTTAGATATAACAAGTCATAATGAGGACTACACTATAGTAGAACAATATGAGCGAGCTGAGGGAAGA
CACAGTACTGGAGGAATGGATGAATTGTATAAGGCAGGCTCAGGTTCCGGTGCATCTGGCAGTGTCTCTA
AGGGAGAGGAGGATAATATGGCTATCATTAAAGAGTTCATGAGATTCAAAGTTCATATGGAAGGCTCTGT
AAACGGTCACGAGTTTGAAATCGAAGGTGAGGGAGAGGGTCGACCTTACGAAGGAACTCAAACCGCTAAA
CTTAAGGTTACCAAGGGTGGACCTTTGCCTTTCGCATGGGATATTTTGTCTCCACAATTTATGTACGGTA
GTAAGGCTTACGTAAAACATCCTGCCGATATTCCAGACTACTTAAAGTTGTCTTTTCCAGAAGGTTTTAA
GTGGGAGCGAGTTATGAACTTTGAAGATGGAGGTGTCGTTACAGTTACCCAGGACTCTTCATTACAGGAT
GGCGAATTTATTTACAAGGTAAAGTTACGAGGTACAAATTTTCCTAGTGATGGTCCAGTTATGCAGAAGA
AGACCATGGGTTGGGAAGCATCTAGTGAACGTATGTATCCAGAGGACGGTGCCTTAAAGGGAGAAATTAA
ACAACGATTAAAGCTTAAGGACGGTGGCCATTATGATGCTGAGGTAAAGACTACCTACAAAGCTAAAAAA
CCAGTTCAGTTGCCTGGAGCTTACAACGTCAATATTAAACTTGATATTACCTCTCACAACGAGGATTATA
CAATTGTCGAACAGTACGAGCGTGCAGAAGGTCGACATTCTACAGGTGGCATGGATGAGTTATACAAGTC
GCGATAAGGCGCGCCAGATCTGTTTAGCTTGCCTCGTCCCCGCCGGGTCACCCGGCCAGCGACATGGAGG
CCCAGAATACCCTCCTTGACAGTCTTGACGTGCGCAGCTCAGGGGCATGATGTGACTGTCGCCCGTACAT
TTAGCCCATACATCCCCATGTATAATCATTTGCATCCATACATTTTGATGGCCGCACGGCGCGAAGCAAA
AATTACGGCTCCTCGCTGCAGACCTGCGAGCAGGGAAACGCTCCCCTCACAGACGCGTTGAATTGTCCCC
ACGCCGCGCCCCTGTAGAGAAATATAAAAGGTTAGGATTTGCCACTGAGGTTCTTCTTTCATATACTTCC
TTTTAAAATCTTGCTAGGATACAGTTCTCACATCACATCCGAACATAAACAACCATGCCTTTGTCTCAAG
AAGAATCCACCCTCATTGAAAGAGCAACGGCTACAATCAACAGCATCCCCATCTCTGAAGACTACAGCGT
CGCCAGCGCAGCTCTCTCTAGCGACGGCCGCATCTTCACTGGTGTCAATGTATATCATTTTACTGGGGGA
CCTTGTGCAGAACTCGTGGTGCTGGGCACTGCTGCTGCTGCGGCAGCTGGCAACCTGACTTGTATCGTCG
CGATCGGAAATGAGAACAGGGGCATCTTGAGCCCCTGCGGACGGTGTCGACAGGTGCTTCTCGATCTGCA
TCCTGGGATCAAAGCCATAGTGAAGGACAGTGATGGACAGCCGACGGCAGTTGGGATTCGTGAATTGCTG
CCCTCTGGTTATGTGTGGGAGGGCTAATCAGTACTGACAATAAAAAGATTCTTGTTTTCAAGAACTTGTC
ATTTGTATAGTTTTTTTATATTGTAGTTGTTCTATTTTAATCAAATGTTAGCGTGATTTATATTTTTTTT
CGCCTCGACATCATCTGCCCAGATGCGAAGTTAAGTGCGCAGAAAGTAATATCATGCGTCAATCGTATGT
GAATGCTGGTCGCTATACTGCTGTCGATTCGATACTAACGCCGCCATCCAGTTTAAACGAGCTCCAGCTT
TTGTTCCCTTTAGTGAGGGTTAATTGCGCGCTTGGCGTAATCATGGTCATAGCTGTTTCCTGTGTGAAAT
TGTTATCCGCTCACAATTCCACACAACATACGAGCCGGAAGCATAAAGTGTAAAGCCTGGGGTGCCTAAT
GAGTGAGCTAACTCACATTAATTGCGTTGCGCTCACTGCCCGCTTTCCAGTCGGGAAACCTGTCGTGCCA
GCTGCATTAATGAATCGGCCAACGCGCGGGGAGAGGCGGTTTGCGTATTGGGCGCTCTTCCGCTTCCTCG
CTCACTGACTCGCTGCGCTCGGTCGTTCGGCTGCGGCGAGCGGTATCAGCTCACTCAAAGGCGGTAATAC
GGTTATCCACAGAATCAGGGGATAACGCAGGAAAGAACATGTGAGCAAAAGGCCAGCAAAAGGCCAGGAA
CCGTAAAAAGGCCGCGTTGCTGGCGTTTTTCCATAGGCTCCGCCCCCCTGACGAGCATCACAAAAATCGA
CGCTCAAGTCAGAGGTGGCGAAACCCGACAGGACTATAAAGATACCAGGCGTTTCCCCCTGGAAGCTCCC
TCGTGCGCTCTCCTGTTCCGACCCTGCCGCTTACCGGATACCTGTCCGCCTTTCTCCCTTCGGGAAGCGT
GGCGCTTTCTCATAGCTCACGCTGTAGGTATCTCAGTTCGGTGTAGGTCGTTCGCTCCAAGCTGGGCTGT
GTGCACGAACCCCCCGTTCAGCCCGACCGCTGCGCCTTATCCGGTAACTATCGTCTTGAGTCCAACCCGG
TAAGACACGACTTATCGCCACTGGCAGCAGCCACTGGTAACAGGATTAGCAGAGCGAGGTATGTAGGCGG
TGCTACAGAGTTCTTGAAGTGGTGGCCTAACTACGGCTACACTAGAAGAACAGTATTTGGTATCTGCGCT
CTGCTGAAGCCAGTTACCTTCGGAAAAAGAGTTGGTAGCTCTTGATCCGGCAAACAAACCACCGCTGGTA
GCGGTGGTTTTTTTGTTTGCAAGCAGCAGATTACGCGCAGAAAAAAAGGATCTCAAGAAGATCCTTTGAT
CTTTTCTACGGGGTCTGACGCTCAGTGGAACGAAAACTCACGTTAAGGGATTTTGGTCATGAGATTATCA
AAAAGGATCTTCACCTAGATCCTTTTAAATTAAAAATGAAGTTTTAAATCAATCTAAAGTATATATGAGT
AAACTTGGTCTGACAGTTACCAATGCTTAATCAGTGAGGCACCTATCTCAGCGATCTGTCTATTTCGTTC
ATCCATAGTTGCCTGACTCCCCGTCGTGTAGATAACTACGATACGGGAGGGCTTACCATCTGGCCCCAGT
GCTGCAATGATACCGCGAGACCCACGCTCACCGGCTCCAGATTTATCAGCAATAAACCAGCCAGCCGGAA
GGGCCGAGCGCAGAAGTGGTCCTGCAACTTTATCCGCCTCCATCCAGTCTATTAATTGTTGCCGGGAAGC
TAGAGTAAGTAGTTCGCCAGTTAATAGTTTGCGCAACGTTGTTGCCATTGCTACAGGCATCGTGGTGTCA
CGCTCGTCGTTTGGTATGGCTTCATTCAGCTCCGGTTCCCAACGATCAAGGCGAGTTACATGATCCCCCA
TGTTGTGCAAAAAAGCGGTTAGCTCCTTCGGTCCTCCGATCGTTGTCAGAAGTAAGTTGGCCGCAGTGTT
ATCACTCATGGTTATGGCAGCACTGCATAATTCTCTTACTGTCATGCCATCCGTAAGATGCTTTTCTGTG
ACTGGTGAGTACTCAACCAAGTCATTCTGAGAATAGTGTATGCGGCGACCGAGTTGCTCTTGCCCGGCGT
CAATACGGGATAATACCGCGCCACATAGCAGAACTTTAAAAGTGCTCATCATTGGAAAACGTTCTTCGGG
GCGAAAACTCTCAAGGATCTTACCGCTGTTGAGATCCAGTTCGATGTAACCCACTCGTGCACCCAACTGA
TCTTCAGCATCTTTTACTTTCACCAGCGTTTCTGGGTGAGCAAAAACAGGAAGGCAAAATGCCGCAAAAA
AGGGAATAAGGGCGACACGGAAATGTTGAATACTCATACTCTTCCTTTTTCAATATTATTGAAGCATTTA
TCAGGGTTATTGTCTCATGAGCGGATACATATTTGAATGTATTTAGAAAAATAAACAAATAGGGGTTCCG
CGCACATTTCCCCGAAAAGTGCCACCTGACGTCTAAGAAACCATTATTATCATGACATTAACCTATAAAA
ATAGGCGTATCACGAGGCCCTTTCGTC
Features (pLannotate 1.2.2; 23 found; start..end, strand, type, name):
    137..186     +  misc_feature   bom (fragment): basis of mobility region from pBR322
    310..452     +  ncRNA          S pombe snR5: Accession: RF01435 - small nucleolar RNA snR5
   1178..1825    +  CDS            his5: HIS7_SCHPO - Experimental evidence at protein level: Swiss-Prot protein existence level 1. From Schizosaccharomyces pombe (strain 972 / ATCC 24843) (Fission yeast).
   2213..2261    +  misc_feature   bom (fragment): basis of mobility region from pBR322
   2289..2717    -  rep_origin     f1 ori (sequence partly withheld): f1 bacteriophage origin of replication; arrow indicates direction of (+) strand synthesis
   2721..2876    -  CDS            lacZα (fragment): LacZα fragment of β-galactosidase; lacZ fragment
   2884..2902    +  promoter       T7 promoter: promoter for bacteriophage T7 RNA polymerase
   2911..2932    -  misc_feature   MCS (fragment): pBluescript multiple cloning site
   3769..4317    +  CDS            GIC2 (fragment): GIC2_YEAST - Experimental evidence at protein level: Swiss-Prot protein existence level 1. Required for cell size and shape control, bud site selection, bud emergence, actin cytoskeletal organization, mitotic spindle orientation/positioning, and mating projection formation in response to mating pheromone. From Saccharomyces cerevisiae (strain ATCC 204508 / S288c) (Baker's yeast).
   4318..5025    +  CDS            mCherry: mCherry is a basic (constitutively fluorescent) red fluorescent protein published in 2004, derived from Discosoma sp.. It is reported to be a very rapidly-maturing monomer with low acid sensitivity.
   5056..6495    +  CDS            RRvT: RRvT is a basic (constitutively fluorescent) red fluorescent protein published in 2016, derived from Discosoma sp.. It has very low acid sensitivity.
   6558..6901    +  promoter       TEF promoter: Ashbya gossypii TEF promoter
   6902..7291    +  CDS            bsd: BSD_ASPTE - Experimental evidence at protein level: Swiss-Prot protein existence level 1. Catalyzes the deamination of the cytosine moiety of the antibiotics blasticidin S, cytomycin and acetylblasticidin S. From Aspergillus terreus.
   7300..7497    +  terminator     TEF terminator: Ashbya gossypii TEF terminator
   7554..7572    -  promoter       T3 promoter: promoter for bacteriophage T3 RNA polymerase
   7617..7633    -  protein_bind   lac operator: The lac repressor binds to the lac operator to inhibit transcription in E. coli. This inhibition can be relieved by adding lactose or isopropyl-β-D-thiogalactopyranoside (IPTG). lac repressor encoded by lacI
   7641..7671    -  promoter       lac promoter: promoter for the E. coli lac operon
   7686..7707    -  protein_bind   CAP binding site: CAP binding activates transcription in the presence of cAMP. E. coli catabolite activator protein
   7720..7812    -  CDS            lacI (fragment): lac repressor; lacI; The lac repressor binds to the lac operator to inhibit transcription in E. coli. This inhibition can be relieved by adding lactose or isopropyl-β-D-thiogalactopyranoside (IPTG).
   7995..8583    -  rep_origin     ori: high-copy-number ColE1/pMB1/pBR322/pUC origin of replication
   8754..9614    -  CDS            AmpR: β-lactamase; bla; confers resistance to ampicillin, carbenicillin, and related antibiotics
   9615..9719    -  promoter       AmpR promoter: bla
   9814..35      +  CDS            rop (fragment) (across the origin): Rop protein, which maintains plasmids at low copy number; rop
