[The description below was written by a language model from this plasmid's Addgene catalogue record and pLannotate feature annotations shown in this document.]
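Description:
pAV0756 is a yeast expression plasmid for *Schizosaccharomyces pombe*, built on the pHis5StuI (pAV0413) backbone from a set of stable single-copy integration vectors. It has no yeast replication origin in the feature table. Instead it carries *S. pombe* his5 sequence (annotated together with the neighbouring snR5 snoRNA locus), which serves as the homology region for targeting to the chromosomal his5 locus. The "StuI" in the backbone name suggests that this enzyme is used for linearisation before transformation, though the record does not say so explicitly. In *E. coli* the roughly 9.8 kb plasmid is maintained at high copy through a ColE1/pUC-type origin and selected with ampicillin via the β-lactamase gene. pBluescript-derived remnants (f1 ori, lacZα fragment, lac promoter/operator, T7 and T3 promoters) are also present.

According to the insert name, the payload is driven by the act1 (actin) promoter, which the automated annotation did not detect but which presumably lies in the unannotated stretch upstream of the coding sequence. It expresses residues 2–181 of budding yeast Gic2, which contain the CRIB domain that binds GTP-loaded Cdc42, fused to three tandem copies of mCherry. The annotation labels the first copy as mCherry and calls the next two "RRvT", a tandem red fluorescent protein, which fits the 3mCherry design. Downstream is the bsdMX cassette, in which the *Ashbya gossypii* TEF promoter and terminator flank the *Aspergillus terreus* blasticidin S deaminase gene, giving blasticidin selection of yeast transformants. The fusion is a live-cell fluorescent reporter whose localisation marks sites of active Cdc42, for example zones of polarised growth.
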