Addgene plasmid #133508: pAV0756
Purpose: Expression of 3mCherry tagged CRIB domain to monitor active Cdc42
Depositing lab: Sophie Martin. Depositing organization: Universite de Lausanne (UNIL). Publication: A toolbox of stable integration vectors in the fission yeast Schizosaccharomyces pombe. Vjestica A, Marek M, Nkosi PJ, Merlini L, Liu G, Berard M, Billault-Chaumartin I, Martin SG. J Cell Sci. 2020 Jan 8;133(1). pii: jcs.240754. doi: 10.1242/jcs.240754. PubMed 31801797.
Backbone
  Vector backbone: pHis5StuI(pAV0413)
  Vector type: Yeast Expression
Growth in bacteria
  Bacterial resistance: Ampicillin, 100 μg/mL
  Growth temperature: 37°C
  Growth strain: DH5alpha
  Copy number: High Copy
Gene/Insert
  Gene/Insert name: pHis5(StuI)-p(act1)-CRIB(gic2aa2-181)-3mCherry-bsdMX
  Species: S. pombe (fission yeast)
  Cloning method: Unknown
Terms and licenses: Academic/Nonprofit Terms; Industry Terms: Not Available to Industry
Depositor comments: Please see the Resource Information section for an annotated Genbank file.
How to cite: pAV0756 was a gift from Sophie Martin (Addgene plasmid # 133508 ; http://n2t.net/addgene:133508 ; RRID:Addgene_133508)
